>Addgene plasmid #108757 | pBW2276_pCAG-PV1-FlpO-N168-L1-FRB-NLS-BGHpA | depositor full sequence | sequence record 205038 | Full Sequence
CCCAAGCTTGGCGTAATCATGGTCATAGCTGTTTCCTGTGTGAAATTGTTATCCGCTCACAATTCCACAC
AACATACGAGCCGGAAGCATAAAGTGTAAAGCCTGGGGTGCCTAATGAGTGAGCTAACTCACATTAATTG
CGTTGCGCTCACTGCCCGCTTTCCAGTCGGGAAACCTGTCGTGCCAGCGGATCCGCATCTCAATTAGTCA
GCAACCATAGTCCCGCCCCTAACTCCGCCCAGTTCCGCCCATTCTCCGCCCCATGGCTGACTAATTTTTT
TTATTTATGCAGAGGCCGAGGCCGCCTCGGCCTCTGAGCTATTCCAGAAGTAGTGAGGAGGCTTTTTTGG
AGGCCTAGGCTTTTGCAAAAAGCTAACTTGTTTATTGCAGCTTATAATGGTTACAAATAAAGCAATAGCA
TCACAAATTTCACAAATAAAGCATTTTTTTCACTGCATTCTAGTTGTGGTTTGTCCAAACTCATCAATGT
ATCTTATCATGTCTGGATCCGCTGCATTAATGAATCGGCCAACGCGCGGGGAGAGGCGGTTTGCGTATTG
GGCGCTCTTCCGCTTCCTCGCTCACTGACTCGCTGCGCTCGGTCGTTCGGCTGCGGCGAGCGGTATCAGC
TCACTCAAAGGCGGTAATACGGTTATCCACAGAATCAGGGGATAACGCAGGAAAGAACATGTGAGCAAAA
GGCCAGCAAAAGGCCAGGAACCGTAAAAAGGCCGCGTTGCTGGCGTTTTTCCATAGGCTCCGCCCCCCTG
ACGAGCATCACAAAAATCGACGCTCAAGTCAGAGGTGGCGAAACCCGACAGGACTATAAAGATACCAGGC
GTTTCCCCCTGGAAGCTCCCTCGTGCGCTCTCCTGTTCCGACCCTGCCGCTTACCGGATACCTGTCCGCC
TTTCTCCCTTCGGGAAGCGTGGCGCTTTCTCATAGCTCACGCTGTAGGTATCTCAGTTCGGTGTAGGTCG
TTCGCTCCAAGCTGGGCTGTGTGCACGAACCCCCCGTTCAGCCCGACCGCTGCGCCTTATCCGGTAACTA
TCGTCTTGAGTCCAACCCGGTAAGACACGACTTATCGCCACTGGCAGCAGCCACTGGTAACAGGATTAGC
AGAGCGAGGTATGTAGGCGGTGCTACAGAGTTCTTGAAGTGGTGGCCTAACTACGGCTACACTAGAAGAA
CAGTATTTGGTATCTGCGCTCTGCTGAAGCCAGTTACCTTCGGAAAAAGAGTTGGTAGCTCTTGATCCGG
CAAACAAACCACCGCTGGTAGCGGTGGTTTTTTTGTTTGCAAGCAGCAGATTACGCGCAGAAAAAAAGGA
TCTCAAGAAGATCCTTTGATCTTTTCTACGGGGTCTGACGCTCAGTGGAACGAAAACTCACGTTAAGGGA
TTTTGGTCATGAGATTATCAAAAAGGATCTTCACCTAGATCCTTTTAAATTAAAAATGAAGTTTTAAATC
AATCTAAAGTATATATGAGTAAACTTGGTCTGACAGTTACCAATGCTTAATCAGTGAGGCACCTATCTCA
GCGATCTGTCTATTTCGTTCATCCATAGTTGCCTGACTCCCCGTCGTGTAGATAACTACGATACGGGAGG
GCTTACCATCTGGCCCCAGTGCTGCAATGATACCGCGAGACCCACGCTCACCGGCTCCAGATTTATCAGC
AATAAACCAGCCAGCCGGAAGGGCCGAGCGCAGAAGTGGTCCTGCAACTTTATCCGCCTCCATCCAGTCT
ATTAATTGTTGCCGGGAAGCTAGAGTAAGTAGTTCGCCAGTTAATAGTTTGCGCAACGTTGTTGCCATTG
CTACAGGCATCGTGGTGTCACGCTCGTCGTTTGGTATGGCTTCATTCAGCTCCGGTTCCCAACGATCAAG
GCGAGTTACATGATCCCCCATGTTGTGCAAAAAAGCGGTTAGCTCCTTCGGTCCTCCGATCGTTGTCAGA
AGTAAGTTGGCCGCAGTGTTATCACTCATGGTTATGGCAGCACTGCATAATTCTCTTACTGTCATGCCAT
CCGTAAGATGCTTTTCTGTGACTGGTGAGTACTCAACCAAGTCATTCTGAGAATAGTGTATGCGGCGACC
GAGTTGCTCTTGCCCGGCGTCAATACGGGATAATACCGCGCCACATAGCAGAACTTTAAAAGTGCTCATC
ATTGGAAAACGTTCTTCGGGGCGAAAACTCTCAAGGATCTTACCGCTGTTGAGATCCAGTTCGATGTAAC
CCACTCGTGCACCCAACTGATCTTCAGCATCTTTTACTTTCACCAGCGTTTCTGGGTGAGCAAAAACAGG
AAGGCAAAATGCCGCAAAAAAGGGAATAAGGGCGACACGGAAATGTTGAATACTCATACTCTTCCTTTTT
CAATATTATTGAAGCATTTATCAGGGTTATTGTCTCATGAGCGGATACATATTTGAATGTATTTAGAAAA
ATAAACAAATAGGGGTTCCGCGCACATTTCCCCGAAAAGTGCCACCTGGGTCGACATTGATTATTGACTA
GTTATTAATAGTAATCAATTACGGGGTCATTAGTTCATAGCCCATATATGGAGTTCCGCGTTACATAACT
TACGGTAAATGGCCCGCCTGGCTGACCGCCCAACGACCCCCGCCCATTGACGTCAATAATGACGTATGTT
CCCATAGTAACGCCAATAGGGACTTTCCATTGACGTCAATGGGTGGAGTATTTACGGTAAACTGCCCACT
TGGCAGTACATCAAGTGTATCATATGCCAAGTACGCCCCCTATTGACGTCAATGACGGTAAATGGCCCGC
CTGGCATTATGCCCAGTACATGACCTTATGGGACTTTCCTACTTGGCAGTACATCTACGTATTAGTCATC
GCTATTACCATGGTCGAGGTGAGCCCCACGTTCTGCTTCACTCTCCCCATCTCCCCCCCCTCCCCACCCC
CAATTTTGTATTTATTTATTTTTTAATTATTTTGTGCAGCGATGGGGGCGGGGGGGGGGGGGGCGCGCGC
CAGGCGGGGCGGGGCGGGGCGAGGGGCGGGGCGGGGCGAGGCGGAAAGGTGCGGCGGCAGCCAATCAGAG
CGGCGCGCTCCGAAAGTTTCCTTTTATGGCGAGGCGGCGGCGGCGGCGGCCCTATAAAAAGCGAAGCGCG
CGGCGGGCGGGAGTCGCTGCGTTGCCTTCGCCCCGTGCCCCGCTCCGCGCCGCCTCGCGCCGCCCGCCCC
GGCTCTGACTGACCGCGTTACTCCCACAGGTGAGCGGGCGGGACGGCCCTTCTCCTCCGGGCTGTAATTA
GCGCTTGGTTTAATGACGGCTCGTTTCTTTTCTGTGGCTGCGTGAAAGCCTTAAAGGGCTCCGGGAGGGC
CCTTTGTGCGGGGGGGAGCGGCTCGGGGGGTGCGTGCGTGTGTGTGTGCGTGGGGAGCGCCGCGTGCGGC
TCCGCGCTGCCCGGCGGCTGTGAGCGCTGCGGGCGCGGCGCGGGGCTTTGTGCGCTCCGCAGTGTGCGCG
AGGGGAGCGCGGCCGGGGGCGGTGCCCCGCGGTGCGGGGGGGGCTGCGAGGGGAACAAAGGCTGCGTGCG
GGGTGTGTGCGTGGGGGGGTGAGCAGGGGGTGTGGGCGCGGCGGTCGGGCTGTAACCCCCCCCTGCACCC
CCCTCCCCGAGTTGCTGAGCACGGCCCGGCTTCGGGTGCGGGGCTCCGTACGGGGCGTGGCGCGGGGCTC
GCCGTGCCGGGCGGGGGGTGGCGGCAGGTGGGGGTGCCGGGCGGGGCGGGGCCGCCTCGGGCCGGGGAGG
GCTCGGGGGAGGGGCGCGGCGGCCCCCGGAGCGCCGGCGGCTGTCGAGGCGCGGCGAGCCGCAGCCATTG
CCTTTTATGGTAATCGTGCGAGAGGGCGCAGGGACTTCCTTTGTCCCAAATCTGTGCGGAGCCGAAATCT
GGGAGGCGCCGCCGCACCCCCTCTAGCGGGCGCGGGGCGAAGCGGTGCGGCGCCGGCAGGAAGGAAATGG
GCGGGGAGGGCCTTCGTGCGTCGCCGCGCCGCCGTCCCCTTCTCCCTCTCCAGCCTCGGGGCTGTCCGCG
GGGGGACGGCTGCCTTCGGGGGGGACGGGGCAGGGCGGGGTTCGGCTTCTGGCGTGTGACCGGCGGCTCT
AGAGCCTCTGCTAACCATGTTCATGCCTTCTTCTTTTTCCTACAGCTCCTGGGCAACGTGCTGGTTATTG
TGCTGTCTCATCATTTTGGCAAAGAATTGATTAATTCGAGCGAAGGCGCGCCCATTACTCGCATCCATTC
TCAGGCTGTCTCGTCTCGTCTCGCACGCGTGCCGCCACCATGAGCCAGTTCGACATCCTGTGCAAGACCC
CCCCCAAGGTGCTGGTGCGGCAGTTCGTGGAGAGATTCGAGAGGCCCAGCGGCGAGAAGATCGCCAGCTG
TGCCGCCGAGCTGACCTACCTGTGCTGGATGATCACCCACAACGGCACCGCCATCAAGAGGGCCACCTTC
ATGAGCTACAACACCATCATCAGCAACAGCCTGAGCTTCGACATCGTGAACAAGAGCCTGCAGTTCAAGT
ACAAGACCCAGAAGGCCACCATCCTGGAGGCCAGCCTGAAGAAGCTGATCCCCGCCTGGGAGTTCACCAT
CATCCCTTACAACGGCCAGAAGCACCAGAGCGACATCACCGACATCGTGTCCAGCCTGCAGCTGCAGTTC
GAGAGCAGCGAGGAGGCCGACAAGGGCAACAGCCACAGCAAGAAGATGCTGAAGGCCCTGCTGTCCGAGG
GCGAGAGCATCTGGGAGATCACCGAGAAGATCCTGAACAGCTTCGAGTACACCTCCGGAGGGTCTGGCTC
CGGATCAAGTGGTGGCAGCGGTACCATCCTCTGGCATGAGATGTGGCATGAAGGCCTGGAAGAGGCATCT
CGTTTGTACTTTGGGGAAAGGAACGTGAAAGGCATGTTTGAGGTGCTGGAGCCCTTGCATGCTATGATGG
AACGGGGCCCCCAGACTCTGAAGGAAACATCCTTTAATCAGGCCTATGGTCGAGATTTAATGGAGGCCCA
AGAGTGGTGCAGGAAGTACATGAAATCAGGGAATGTCAAGGACCTCCTCCAAGCCTGGGACCTCTATTAT
CATGTGTTCCGACGAATCTCACCCAAGAAAAAGCGGAAGGTGTGAGAATTCCTGTGCCTTCTAGTTGCCA
GCCATCTGTTGTTTGCCCCTCCCCCGTGCCTTCCTTGACCCTGGAAGGTGCCACTCCCACTGTCCTTTCC
TAATAAAATGAGGAAATTGCATCGCATTGTCTGAGTAGGTGTCATTCTATTCTGGGGGGTGGGGTGGGGC
AGGACAGCAAGGGGGAGGATTGGGAAGACAATAGCAGGCATGCTGGGGATGCGGTGGGCTCTATGGCTTC
TGAGGCGGAAAGAACCAGCTGGGGCTCTAGGGGGTATCCCCACGCGCCCTGTAGCGTGTACCGCTGGGAG
TTCGTAGACGGAAACAAACGCAGAATCCAAGCGCGGCCGCCCAGGATACATAGATTACCACAACTCCGAG
CCCTTCCACCGCTAGCGCACTCCTCAGGTGCAGGCTGCCTATCAGAAGGTGGTGGCTGGTGTGGCCAATG
CCCTGGCTCACAAATACCACTGAGATCTTTTTCCCTCTGCCAAAAATTATGGGGACATCATGAAGCCCCT
TGAGCATCTGACTTCTGGCTAATAAAGGAAATTTATTTTCATTGCAATAGTGTGTTGGAATTTTTTGTGT
CTCTCACTCGGAAGGACATATGGGAGGGCAAATCATTTAAAACATCAGAATGAGTATTTGGTTTAGAGTT
TGGCAACATATGCCCATATGCTGGCTGCCATGAACAAAGGTTGGCTATAAAGAGGTCATCAGTATATGAA
ACAGCCCCCTGCTGTCCATTCCTTATTCCATAGAAAAGCCTTGACTTGAGGTTAGATTTTTTTTATATTT
TGTTTTGTGTTATTTTTTTCTTTAACATCCCTAAAATTTTCCTTACATGTTTTACTAGCCAGATTTTTCC
TCCTCTCCTGACTACTCCCAGTCATAGCTGTCCCTCTTCTCTTATGGAGATCCCTCGACCTGCAG
Features (pLannotate 1.2.2; 20 found; start..end, strand, type, name):
     46..62      -  protein_bind   lac operator: The lac repressor binds to the lac operator to inhibit transcription in E. coli. This inhibition can be relieved by adding lactose or isopropyl-β-D-thiogalactopyranoside (IPTG). lac repressor encoded by lacI
     70..100     -  promoter       lac promoter: promoter for the E. coli lac operon
    115..136     -  protein_bind   CAP binding site: CAP binding activates transcription in the presence of cAMP. E. coli catabolite activator protein
    149..188     -  CDS            lacI (fragment): lac repressor; lacI; The lac repressor binds to the lac operator to inhibit transcription in E. coli. This inhibition can be relieved by adding lactose or isopropyl-β-D-thiogalactopyranoside (IPTG).
    195..217     +  promoter       SV40 promoter (fragment): SV40 enhancer and early promoter
    221..355     +  rep_origin     SV40 ori: SV40 origin of replication
    375..509     +  polyA_signal   SV40 poly(A) signal: SV40 polyadenylation signal
    511..565     -  CDS            lacI (fragment): lac repressor; lacI; The lac repressor binds to the lac operator to inhibit transcription in E. coli. This inhibition can be relieved by adding lactose or isopropyl-β-D-thiogalactopyranoside (IPTG).
    748..1336    -  rep_origin     ori: high-copy-number ColE1/pMB1/pBR322/pUC origin of replication
   1507..2367    -  CDS            AmpR: β-lactamase; bla; confers resistance to ampicillin, carbenicillin, and related antibiotics
   2368..2472    -  promoter       AmpR promoter: bla
   2503..2882    +  enhancer       CMV enhancer: human cytomegalovirus immediate early enhancer
   2884..3159    +  promoter       chicken β-actin promoter: No description available
   3160..4175    +  intron         chimeric intron: chimera between introns from chicken β-actin and rabbit β-globin
   4310..4813    +  CDS            FLPo (fragment): nuclear-targeted site-specific recombinase FLPo is a mouse codon-optimized fusion between the SV40 nuclear localization signal and a thermostable version of the Saccharomyces cerevisiae site-specific recombinase FLP. Recombination occurs at FRT sequences.
   4856..5131    +  CDS            FRB*: T2098L mutant of FKBP-rapamycin binding domain of human FRAP binds synthetic ligands such as AP21967
   5162..5386    +  polyA_signal   bGH poly(A) signal: bovine growth hormone polyadenylation signal
   5390..5411    +  promoter       SV40 promoter (fragment): SV40 enhancer and early promoter
   5549..5620    +  CDS            HBB (fragment): HBB_PONPY - Experimental evidence at transcript level: Swiss-Prot protein existence level 2. Involved in oxygen transport from the lung to the various peripheral tissues. From Pongo pygmaeus (Bornean orangutan).
   5691..5746    +  polyA_signal   β-globin poly(A) signal: rabbit β-globin polyadenylation signal (Gil and Proudfoot, 1987)
