[The description below was written by a language model from this plasmid's Addgene catalogue record and pLannotate feature annotations shown in this document.]
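Description:
pBW2276_pCAG-PV1-FlpO-N168-L1-FRB-NLS-BGHpA is a 6,085 nt mammalian expression plasmid built on the pCAGGS backbone that encodes one half of a split, chemically inducible Flp recombinase. It is propagated in E. coli as a high-copy plasmid through a ColE1/pUC-type origin and selected with ampicillin via the β-lactamase gene. The backbone also carries remnants typical of pCAGGS: lac promoter/operator and lacI fragments, an SV40 origin with an SV40 poly(A) signal, and a residual β-globin fragment with the rabbit β-globin poly(A) signal downstream of the expression cassette.

The payload is driven by the CAG promoter, annotated here as the CMV enhancer, chicken β-actin promoter and chimeric β-actin/β-globin intron, which gives strong constitutive expression in many mammalian cell types. The coding region is a fragment of mouse codon-optimized FlpO running from the N-terminus to amino acid 168, joined through a linker (L1 in the name) to an FRB domain and a C-terminal nuclear localization signal, and terminated by the bovine growth hormone poly(A) signal. The annotation matches the FRB to the T2098L variant, which can bind rapamycin analogues, although the catalogue entry simply lists FRB. The insert was cloned between MluI and BspEI sites, both retained.

On its own the Flp fragment would be expected to be inactive. FRB serves as a chemically induced dimerization domain, so a dimerizing drug would bring this fragment together with a complementary C-terminal Flp fragment fused to a partner domain, restoring recombination at FRT sites. That partner construct is not described in this record. The plasmid is suited to drug-gated control of Flp-dependent gene switches in mammalian synthetic biology applications.
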