Addgene plasmid #108757: pBW2276_pCAG-PV1-FlpO-N168-L1-FRB-NLS-BGHpA
Purpose: Expresses N-terminus to aa168 of Flp recombinase fused to FRB CID
Depositing lab: Wilson Wong. Depositing organization: Boston University Main Campus. Publication: High-performance chemical- and light-inducible recombinases in mammalian cells and mice. Weinberg BH, Cho JH, Agarwal Y, Pham NTH, Caraballo LD, Walkosz M, Ortega C, Trexler M, Tague N, Law B, Benman WKJ, Letendre J, Beal J, Wong WW. Nat Commun. 2019 Oct 24;10(1):4845. doi: 10.1038/s41467-019-12800-7. PubMed 31649244.
Backbone
  Vector backbone: pCAGGS
  Vector type: Mammalian Expression, Cre/Lox, Synthetic Biology
Growth in bacteria
  Bacterial resistance: Ampicillin, 100 μg/mL
  Growth temperature: 37°C
  Growth strain: NEB Stable
  Copy number: High Copy
Gene/Insert
  Gene/Insert name: Flp recombinase fragment N-terminus to aa168
  Species: Synthetic
  Promoter: pCAG
  Tag / fusion protein: FRB,NLS (C terminal on insert)
  Cloning method: Restriction Enzyme; 5′ cloning site MluI (not destroyed); 3′ cloning site BspEI (not destroyed)
Terms and licenses: Academic/Nonprofit Terms; Industry Terms: Not Available to Industry
Depositor comments: Please visit https://www.biorxiv.org/content/10.1101/747121v1 for bioRxiv preprint.
How to cite: pBW2276_pCAG-PV1-FlpO-N168-L1-FRB-NLS-BGHpA was a gift from Wilson Wong (Addgene plasmid # 108757 ; http://n2t.net/addgene:108757 ; RRID:Addgene_108757)
