>Addgene plasmid #108757 | pBW2276_pCAG-PV1-FlpO-N168-L1-FRB-NLS-BGHpA | addgene partial sequence | sequence record 216967 | Addgene Partial NGS Result
TGCACCCCCCTCCCCGAGTTGCTGAGCACGGCCCGGCTTCGGGTGCGGGGCTCCGTACGGGGCGTGGCGC
GGGGCTCGCCGTGCCGGGCGGGGGGTGGCGGCAGGTGGGGGTGCCGGGCGGGGCGGGGCCGCCTCGGGCC
GGGGAGGGCTCGGGGGAGGGGCGCGGCGGCCCCCGGAGCGCCGGCGGCTGTCGAGGCGCGGCGAGCCGCA
GCCATTGCCTTTTATGGTAATCGTGCGAGAGGGCGCAGGGACTTCCTTTGTCCCAAATCTGTGCGGAGCC
GAAATCTGGGAGGCGCCGCCGCACCCCCTCTAGCGGGCGCGGGGCGAAGCGGTGCGGCGCCGGCAGGAAG
GAAATGGGCGGGGAGGGCCTTCGTGCGTCGCCGCGCCGCCGTCCCCTTCTCCCTCTCCAGCCTCGGGGCT
GTCCGCGGGGGGACGGCTGCCTTCGGGGGGGACGGGGCAGGGCGGGGTTCGGCTTCTGGCGTGTGACCGG
CGGCTCTAGAGCCTCTGCTAACCATGTTCATGCCTTCTTCTTTTTCCTACAGCTCCTGGGCAACGTGCTG
GTTATTGTGCTGTCTCATCATTTTGGCAAAGAATTGATTAATTCGAGCGAAGGCGCGCCCATTACTCGCA
TCCATTCTCAGGCTGTCTCGTCTCGTCTCGCACGCGTGCCGCCACCATGAGCCAGTTCGACATCCTGTGC
AAGACCCCCCCCAAGGTGCTGGTGCGGCAGTTCGTGGAGAGATTCGAGAGGCCCAGCGGCGAGAAGATCG
CCAGCTGTGCCGCCGAGCTGACCTACCTGTGCTGGATGATCACCCACAACGGCACCGCCATCAAGAGGGC
CACCTTCATGAGCTACAACACCATCATCAGCAACAGCCTGAGCTTCGACATCGTGAACAAGAGCCTGCAG
TTCAAGTACAAGACCCAGAAGGCCACCATCCTGGAGGCCAGCCTGAAGAAGCTGATCCCCGCCTGGGAGT
TCACCATCATCCCTTACAACGGCCAGAAGCACCAGAGCGACATCACCGACATCGTGTCCAGCCTGCAGCT
GCAGTTCGAGAGCAGCGAGGAGGCCGACAAGGGCAACAGCCACAGCAAGAAGATGCTGAAGGCCCTGCTG
TCCGAGGGCGAGAGCATCTGGGAGATCACCGAGAAGATCCTGAACAGCTTCGAGTACACCTCCGGAGGGT
CTGGCTCCGGATCAAGTGGTGGCAGCGGTACCATCCTCTGGCATGAGATGTGGCATGAAGGCCTGGAAGA
GGCATCTCGTTTGTACTTTGGGGAAAGGAACGTGAAAGGCATGTTTGAGGTGCTGGAGCCCTTGCATGCT
ATGATGGAACGGGGCCCCCAGACTCTGAAGGAAACATCCTTTAATCAGGCCTATGGTCGAGATTTAATGG
AGGCCCAAGAGTGGTGCAGGAAGTACATGAAATCAGGGAATGTCAAGGACCTCCTCCAAGCCTGGGACCT
CTATTATCATGTGTTCCGACGAATCTCACCCAAGAAAAAGCGGAAGGTGTGAGAATTCCTGTGCCTTCTA
GTTGCCAGCCATCTGTTGTTTGCCCCTCCCCCGTGCCTTCCTTGACCCTGGAAGGTGCCACTCCCACTGT
CCTTTCCTAATAAAATGAGGAAATTGCATCGCATTGTCTGAGTAGGTGTCATTCTATTCTGGGGGGTGGG
GTGGGGCAGGACAGCAAGGGGGAGGATTGGGAAGACAATAGCAGGCATGCTGGGGATGCGGTGGGCTCTA
TGGCTTCTGAGGCGGAAAGAACCAGCTGGGGCTCTAGGGGGTATCCCCACGCGCCCTGTAGCGTGTACCG
CTGGGAGTTCGTAGACGGAAACAAACGCAGAATCCAAGCGCGGCCGCCCAGGATACATAGATTACCACAA
CTCCGAGCCCTTCCACCGCTAGCGCACTCCTCAGGTGCAGGCTGCCTATCAGAAGGTGGTGGCTGGTGTG
GCCAATGCCCTGGCTCACAAATACCACTGAGATCTTTTTCCCTCTGCCAAAAATTATGGGGACATCATGA
AGCCCCTTGAGCATCTGACTTCTGGCTAATAAAGGAAATTTATTTTCATTGCAATAGTGTGTTGGAATTT
TTTGTGTCTCTCACTCGGAAGGACATATGGGAGGGCAAATCATTTAAAACATCAGAATGAGTATTTGGTT
TAGAGTTTGGCAACATATGCCCATATGCTGGCTGCCATGAACAAAGGTTGGCTATAAAGAGGTCATCAGT
ATATGAAACAGCCCCCTGCTGTCCATTCCTTATTCCATAGAAAAGCCTTGACTTGAGGTTAGATTTTTTT
TATATTTTGTTTTGTGTTATTTTTTTCTTTAACATCCCTAAAATTTTCCTTACATGTTTTACTAGCCAGA
TTTTTCCTCCTCTCCTGACTACTCCCAGTCATAGCTGTCCCTCTTCTCTTATGGAGATCCCTCGACCTGC
AGCCCAAGCTTGGCGTAATCATGGTCATAGCTGTTTCCTGTGTGAAATTGTTATCCGCTCACAATTCCAC
ACAACATACGAGCCGGAAGCATAAAGTGTAAAGCCTGGGGTGCCTAATGAGTGAGCTAACTCACATTAAT
TGCGTTGCGCTCACTGCCCGCTTTCCAGTCGGGAAACCTGTCGTGCCAGCGGATCCGCATCTCAATTAGT
CAGCAACCATAGTCCCGCCCCTAACTCCGCCCAGTTCCGCCCATTCTCCGCCCCATGGCTGACTAATTTT
TTTTATTTATGCAGAGGCCGAGGCCGCCTCGGCCTCTGAGCTATTCCAGAAGTAGTGAGGAGGCTTTTTT
GGAGGCCTAGGCTTTTGCAAAAAGCTAACTTGTTTATTGCAGCTTATAATGGTTACAAATAAAGCAATAG
CATCACAAATTTCACAAATAAAGCATTTTTTTCACTGCATTCTAGTTGTGGTTTGTCCAAACTCATCAAT
GTATCTTATCATGTCTGGATCCGCTGCATTAATGAATCGGCCAACGCGCGGGGAGAGGCGGTTTGCGTAT
TGGGCGCTCTTCCGCTTCCTCGCTCACTGACTCGCTGCGCTCGGTCGTTCGGCTGCGGCGAGCGGTATCA
GCTCACTCAAAGGCGGTAATACGGTTATCCACAGAATCAGGGGATAACGCAGGAAAGAACATGTGAGCAA
AAGGCCAGCAAAAGGCCAGGAACCGTAAAAAGGCCGCGTTGCTGGCGTTTTTCCATAGGCTCCGCCCCCC
TGACGAGCATCACAAAAATCGACGCTCAAGTCAGAGGTGGCGAAACCCGACAGGACTATAAAGATACCAG
GCGTTTCCCCCTGGAAGCTCCCTCGTGCGCTCTCCTGTTCCGACCCTGCCGCTTACCGGATACCTGTCCG
CCTTTCTCCCTTCGGGAAGCGTGGCGCTTTCTCATAGCTCACGCTGTAGGTATCTCAGTTCGGTGTAGGT
CGTTCGCTCCAAGCTGGGCTGTGTGCACGAACCCCCCGTTCAGCCCGACCGCTGCGCCTTATCCGGTAAC
TATCGTCTTGAGTCCAACCCGGTAAGACACGACTTATCGCCACTGGCAGCAGCCACTGGTAACAGGATTA
GCAGAGCGAGGTATGTAGGCGGTGCTACAGAGTTCTTGAAGTGGTGGCCTAACTACGGCTACACTAGAAG
AACAGTATTTGGTATCTGCGCTCTGCTGAAGCCAGTTACCTTCGGAAAAAGAGTTGGTAGCTCTTGATCC
GGCAAACAAACCACCGCTGGTAGCGGTGGTTTTTTTGTTTGCAAGCAGCAGATTACGCGCAGAAAAAAAG
GATCTCAAGAAGATCCTTTGATCTTTTCTACGGGGTCTGACGCTCAGTGGAACGAAAACTCACGTTAAGG
GATTTTGGTCATGAGATTATCAAAAAGGATCTTCACCTAGATCCTTTTAAATTAAAAATGAAGTTTTAAA
TCAATCTAAAGTATATATGAGTAAACTTGGTCTGACAGTTACCAATGCTTAATCAGTGAGGCACCTATCT
CAGCGATCTGTCTATTTCGTTCATCCATAGTTGCCTGACTCCCCGTCGTGTAGATAACTACGATACGGGA
GGGCTTACCATCTGGCCCCAGTGCTGCAATGATACCGCGAGACCCACGCTCACCGGCTCCAGATTTATCA
GCAATAAACCAGCCAGCCGGAAGGGCCGAGCGCAGAAGTGGTCCTGCAACTTTATCCGCCTCCATCCAGT
CTATTAATTGTTGCCGGGAAGCTAGAGTAAGTAGTTCGCCAGTTAATAGTTTGCGCAACGTTGTTGCCAT
TGCTACAGGCATCGTGGTGTCACGCTCGTCGTTTGGTATGGCTTCATTCAGCTCCGGTTCCCAACGATCA
AGGCGAGTTACATGATCCCCCATGTTGTGCAAAAAAGCGGTTAGCTCCTTCGGTCCTCCGATCGTTGTCA
GAAGTAAGTTGGCCGCAGTGTTATCACTCATGGTTATGGCAGCACTGCATAATTCTCTTACTGTCATGCC
ATCCGTAAGATGCTTTTCTGTGACTGGTGAGTACTCAACCAAGTCATTCTGAGAATAGTGTATGCGGCGA
CCGAGTTGCTCTTGCCCGGCGTCAATACGGGATAATACCGCGCCACATAGCAGAACTTTAAAAGTGCTCA
TCATTGGAAAACGTTCTTCGGGGCGAAAACTCTCAAGGATCTTACCGCTGTTGAGATCCAGTTCGATGTA
ACCCACTCGTGCACCCAACTGATCTTCAGCATCTTTTACTTTCACCAGCGTTTCTGGGTGAGCAAAAACA
GGAAGGCAAAATGCCGCAAAAAAGGGAATAAGGGCGACACGGAAATGTTGAATACTCATACTCTTCCTTT
TTCAATATTATTGAAGCATTTATCAGGGTTATTGTCTCATGAGCGGATACATATTTGAATGTATTTAGAA
AAATAAACAAATAGGGGTTCCGCGCACATTTCCCCGAAAAGTGCCACCTGGGTCGACATTGATTATTGAC
TAGTTATTAATAGTAATCAATTACGGGGTCATTAGTTCATAGCCCATATATGGAGTTCCGCGTTACATAA
CTTACGGTAAATGGCCCGCCTGGCTGACCGCCCAACGACCCCCGCCCATTGACGTCAATAATGACGTATG
TTCCCATAGTAACGCCAATAGGGACTTTCCATTGACGTCAATGGGTGGAGTATTTACGGTAAACTGCCCA
CTTGGCAGTACATCAAGTGTATCATATGCCAAGTACGCCCCCTATTGACGTCAATGACGGTAAATGGCCC
GCCTGGCATTATGCCCAGTACATGACCTTATGGGACTTTCCTACTTGGCAGTACATCTACGTATTAGTCA
TCGCTATTACCATGGTCGAGGTGAGCCCCACGTTCTGCTTCACTCTCCCCATCTCCCCCCCCTCCCCACC
CCCAATTTTGTATTTATTTATTTTTTAATTATTTTGTGCAGCGATGGGGGCGGGGGGGGGGG
